Addgene plasmid #158489: pZA11
Purpose: Entry clone for Golden Gate assembly. Golden gate compatible A. thaliana ZAR1 L17E without STOP codon
Depositing lab: Sophien Kamoun. Depositing organization: Sainsbury Laboratory, Norwich. Publication: A vector system for fast-forward studies of the HOPZ-ACTIVATED RESISTANCE1 (ZAR1) resistosome in the model plant Nicotiana benthamiana. Harant A, Pai H, Sakai T, Kamoun S, Adachi H. Plant Physiol. 2022 Jan 20;188(1):70-80. doi: 10.1093/plphys/kiab471. PubMed 34633454.
Backbone
  Vector backbone: pCR8/GW/D-TOPO
  Backbone manufacturer: https://www.thermofisher.com/order/catalog/product/K250020#/K250030
  Vector type: Golden Gate Entry Vector
Growth in bacteria
  Bacterial resistance: Spectinomycin, 50 μg/mL
  Growth temperature: 37°C
  Growth strain: DH5alpha
  Copy number: High Copy
Gene/Insert
  Gene/Insert name: ZAR1
  Species: A. thaliana (mustard weed)
  Mutation: L17E no STOP codon
  Entrez Gene: ZAR1 (a.k.a. HOPZ-ACTIVATED RESISTANCE 1, ZAR1)
  Cloning method: Gateway Cloning
Terms and licenses: Academic/Nonprofit Terms; Industry Terms: Not Available to Industry
How to cite: pZA11 was a gift from Sophien Kamoun (Addgene plasmid # 158489 ; http://n2t.net/addgene:158489 ; RRID:Addgene_158489)
