[The description below was written by a language model from this plasmid's Addgene catalogue record and pLannotate feature annotations shown in this document.]
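Description:
pZA11 is a bacterial entry clone built on the pCR8/GW/D-TOPO backbone that carries the Arabidopsis thaliana immune receptor gene ZAR1 (HOPZ-ACTIVATED RESISTANCE 1, also annotated as RPP13L4) in a form suited to modular assembly. The sequenced plasmid is about 5.4 kb and is maintained in E. coli at high copy through a ColE1/pUC-type origin, with selection by spectinomycin through the aadA (SmR) aminoglycoside adenylyltransferase gene. Short annotated fragments of lacI, lacZα, a gentamicin resistance gene and an integron Pc promoter appear to be backbone remnants rather than functional units. The rrnB T1 and T2 terminators upstream of the cloning region insulate the insert from read-through transcription.

The ZAR1 coding sequence, roughly 2.6 kb, sits between attL1 and attL2 Gateway recombination sites, with a T7 promoter just beyond attL2 pointing back toward the insert. No plant promoter or terminator is present, so the plasmid is a coding-sequence donor and not an expression construct. The insert carries the L17E substitution near the N-terminus and lacks a stop codon, which allows in-frame fusion of C-terminal tags or reporters during assembly. The record describes it as Golden Gate compatible, although the feature table does not annotate the type IIS sites or overhangs. The attL sites would in principle also permit LR transfer into Gateway destination vectors. It belongs to a vector toolkit for studying the ZAR1 resistosome in Nicotiana benthamiana, where it serves as a module for building plant expression constructs of this ZAR1 variant. The record does not state the functional consequence of L17E.
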