Features (pLannotate 1.2.2; 12 found; start..end, strand, type, name):
    121..213     +  CDS            lacI (fragment): lac repressor; lacI; The lac repressor binds to the lac operator to inhibit transcription in E. coli. This inhibition can be relieved by adding lactose or isopropyl-β-D-thiogalactopyranoside (IPTG).
    268..295     -  terminator     rrnB T2 terminator: transcription terminator T2 from the E. coli rrnB gene
    427..470     +  terminator     rrnB T1 terminator: Escherichia coli rrnB; transcription terminator T1 from the E. coli rrnB gene
    517..553     -  CDS            lacZα (fragment): LacZα fragment of β-galactosidase; lacZ fragment
    569..668     +  protein_bind   attL1: mutant version of attL; recombination site for the Gateway® LR reaction LR Clonase™
    694..3249    +  CDS            RPP13L4: R13L4_ARATH - Also known as ZAR1 From Arabidopsis thaliana (Mouse-ear cress).
   3279..3378    -  protein_bind   attL2: mutant version of attL; recombination site for the Gateway® LR reaction LR Clonase™
   3396..3414    -  promoter       T7 promoter: promoter for bacteriophage T7 RNA polymerase
   3604..3627    +  promoter       Pc promoter (fragment): intI1 (promoter lies within the coding sequence); class 1 integron promoter
   3803..3859    +  CDS            GmR (fragment): gentamycin acetyltransferase; aacC1; confers resistance to gentamycin
   3866..4657    +  CDS            SmR: aminoglycoside adenylyltransferase (Murphy, 1985); aadA; confers resistance to spectinomycin and streptomycin
   4750..5338    +  rep_origin     ori: high-copy-number ColE1/pMB1/pBR322/pUC origin of replication
>Addgene plasmid #158489 | pZA11 | addgene full sequence | sequence record 310746 | Addgene NGS Result
CTTTCCTGCGTTATCCCCTGATTCTGTGGATAACCGTATTACCGCCTTTGAGTGAGCTGATACCGCTCGC
CGCAGCCGAACGACCGAGCGCAGCGAGTCAGTGAGCGAGGAAGCGGAAGAGCGCCCAATACGCAAACCGC
CTCTCCCCGCGCGTTGGCCGATTCATTAATGCAGCTGGCACGACAGGTTTCCCGACTGGAAAGCGGGCAG
TGAGCGCAACGCAATTAATACGCGTACCGCTAGCCAGGAAGAGTTTGTAGAAACGCAAAAAGGCCATCCG
TCAGGATGGCCTTCTGCTTAGTTTGATGCCTGGCAGTTTATGGCGGGCGTCCTGCCCGCCACCCTCCGGG
CCGTTGCTTCACAACGTTCAAATCCGCTCCCGGCGGATTTGTCCTACTCAGGAGAGCGTTCACCGACAAA
CAACAGATAAAACGAAAGGCCCAGTCTTCCGACTGAGCCTTTCGTTTTATTTGATGCCTGGCAGTTCCCT
ACTCTCGCGTTAACGCTAGCATGGATGTTTTCCCAGTCACGACGTTGTAAAACGACGGCCAGTCTTAAGC
TCGGGCCCCAAATAATGATTTTATTTTGACTGATAGTGACCTGTTCGTTGCAACAAATTGATGAGCAATG
CTTTTTTATAATGCCAACTTTGTACAAAAAAGCAGGCTCCGAATTCGCCCTTAATGGTCTCTAATGGTGG
ACGCTGTTGTAACAGTGTTTTTAGAGAAAACCTTGAACATCGAAGAAGAAAAAGGCCGAACCGTATCGGA
CTACCGAAAACAGTTGGAAGATTTGCAAAGCGAATTGAAATATATGCAGTCTTTTCTCAAGGATGCAGAG
AGGCAGAAGAGAACTAATGAAACGTTGCGTACTCTTGTTGCGGATTTACGAGAACTGGTTTACGAAGCTG
AGGATATACTTGTGGATTGTCAGCTCGCGGATGGTGATGATGGGAACGAGCAAAGGTCATCAAATGCGTG
GCTTTCGCGGCTTCATCCTGCCCGGGTTCCGTTGCAGTACAAGAAAAGCAAACGTTTGCAAGAGATCAAT
GAGAGGATAACGAAAATAAAGAGTCAAGTAGAGCCTTATTTCGAATTCATAACGCCGAGTAATGTTGGAA
GAGATAATGGAACTGATCGGTGGAGCTCTCCGGTGTATGATCATACTCAGGTGGTTGGTTTGGAAGGAGA
TAAAAGAAAAATCAAGGAGTGGCTCTTTCGATCAAACGACAGCCAGCTTTTGATAATGGCCTTTGTTGGG
ATGGGAGGGCTAGGTAAAACTACAATCGCTCAAGAAGTGTTCAATGACAAAGAGATCGAACATCGTTTCG
AAAGAAGGATATGGGTGTCTGTGTCCCAGACTTTTACTGAAGAACAGATCATGAGAAGCATATTGAGGAA
CTTGGGGGACGCGAGTGTTGGAGATGATATTGGAACATTGCTGAGAAAAATCCAGCAGTATCTTTTGGGG
AAAAGGTACTTGATAGTTATGGACGATGTATGGGACAAGAATTTGAGCTGGTGGGACAAGATCTACCAAG
GACTGCCTAGAGGACAAGGAGGTAGCGTTATCGTGACCACAAGGTCGGAATCTGTAGCGAAAAGGGTGCA
AGCGAGAGACGACAAGACTCACCGTCCAGAGCTCCTTAGTCCTGATAACAGTTGGCTGCTGTTTTGTAAT
GTGGCATTTGCAGCAAATGACGGTACTTGTGAGCGTCCCGAGCTAGAGGATGTTGGCAAGGAGATTGTAA
CGAAATGCAAAGGTTTGCCTTTGACAATCAAAGCGGTTGGTGGGTTACTTCTGTGCAAAGACCATGTCTA
TCATGAATGGAGACGAATTGCAGAGCATTTTCAGGATGAGCTAAGAGGAAACACTTCTGAAACTGACAAT
GTTATGTCATCTCTGCAGTTGAGCTACGATGAACTCCCTTCCCACCTTAAGTCGTGCATTCTCACGCTTT
CGCTCTATCCAGAGGACTGTGTTATACCAAAACAACAACTAGTACATGGATGGATCGGAGAAGGTTTTGT
CATGTGGAGAAACGGAAGATCTGCAACTGAATCTGGAGAGGACTGCTTTTCCGGGCTCACAAACAGGTGT
CTAATAGAAGTTGTAGACAAAACCTATAGCGGAACCATCATCACTTGCAAGATTCATGACATGGTTCGTG
ATTTGGTGATCGATATAGCCAAGAAGGATTCGTTCTCTAACCCGGAAGGCCTCAACTGTCGTCACCTTGG
GATTAGTGGAAACTTTGATGAGAAGCAGATCAAAGTTAACCATAAGCTGAGAGGCGTAGTGTCAACAACT
AAGACAGGTGAAGTGAACAAGCTCAACTCAGACTTAGCTAAGAAATTCACAGACTGCAAATATCTTCGGG
TTCTCGATATCTCGAAATCCATATTTGATGCTCCTCTGTCTGAGATTTTGGATGAGATTGCAAGCCTTCA
ACACTTAGCATGTCTTAGTTTGAGCAACACACATCCGTTGATCCAGTTTCCTCGTTCCATGGAAGATCTC
CACAACCTTCAGATTCTAGACGCAAGCTACTGTCAGAATCTGAAACAACTTCAACCTTGCATCGTCTTGT
TCAAGAAACTCCTTGTACTTGACATGACGAACTGTGGATCCCTTGAATGCTTCCCCAAGGGTATCGGAAG
TCTCGTGAAGCTCGAAGTTCTGTTGGGATTTAAGCCAGCCAGGTCCAACAATGGGTGCAAGCTCAGTGAA
GTGAAAAATCTCACAAACCTTCGGAAACTTGGTCTTTCTCTGACTCGTGGCGATCAGATAGAAGAGGAGG
AGCTTGATTCTTTGATAAACCTAAGCAAGCTGATGTCCATTTCGATCAACTGCTATGATAGCTACGGCGA
TGATCTCATAACCAAAATAGACGCCCTTACTCCTCCACACCAGCTCCATGAGCTTTCTCTACAATTCTAT
CCTGGAAAGTCGAGTCCATCGTGGTTGAGTCCTCACAAGCTTCCGATGTTGAGGTACATGTCAATATGTT
CAGGTAATTTGGTGAAAATGCAGGAACCATTCTGGGGAAACGAGAATACTCACTGGAGAATTGAAGGTTT
AATGTTAAGTTCATTGTCGGACCTAGACATGGACTGGGAAGTGCTGCAACAGTCAATGCCGTACCTGAGG
ACCGTGACCGCAAACTGGTGTCCAGAGCTAGAGTCTTTCGCGATTGAAGATGTTGGCTTTAGAGGCGGAG
TGTGGATGAAAACACCATTGCACAGAACCGGTTCGAGAGACCATTAAGGGCGAATTCGACCCAGCTTTCT
TGTACAAAGTTGGCATTATAAAAAATAATTGCTCATCAATTTGTTGCAACGAACAGGTCACTATCAGTCA
AAATAAAATCATTATTTGCCATCCAGCTGATATCCCCTATAGTGAGTCGTATTACATGGTCATAGCTGTT
TCCTGGCAGCTCTGGCCCGTGTCTCAAAATCTCTGATGTTACATTGCACAAGATAAAAATATATCATCAT
GCCTCCTCTAGACCAGCCAGGACAGAAATGCCTCGACTTCGCTGCTACCCAAGGTTGCCGGGTGACGCAC
ACCGTGGAAACGGATGAAGGCACGAACCCAGTGGACATAAGCCTGTTCGGTTCGTAAGCTGTAATGCAAG
TAGCGTATGCGCTCACGCAACTGGTCCAGAACCTTGACCGAACGCAGCGGTGGTAACGGCGCAGTGGCGG
TTTTCATGGCTTGTTATGACTGTTTTTTTGGGGTACAGTCTATGCCTCGGGCATCCAAGCAGCAAGCGCG
TTACGCCGTGGGTCGATGTTTGATGTTATGGAGCAGCAACGATGTTACGCAGCAGGGCAGTCGCCCTAAA
ACAAAGTTAAACATTATGAGGGAAGCGGTGATCGCCGAAGTATCGACTCAACTATCAGAGGTAGTTGGCG
TCATCGAGCGCCATCTCGAACCGACGTTGCTGGCCGTACATTTGTACGGCTCCGCAGTGGATGGCGGCCT
GAAGCCACACAGTGATATTGATTTGCTGGTTACGGTGACCGTAAGGCTTGATGAAACAACGCGGCGAGCT
TTGATCAACGACCTTTTGGAAACTTCGGCTTCCCCTGGAGAGAGCGAGATTCTCCGCGCTGTAGAAGTCA
CCATTGTTGTGCACGACGACATCATTCCGTGGCGTTATCCAGCTAAGCGCGAACTGCAATTTGGAGAATG
GCAGCGCAATGACATTCTTGCAGGTATCTTCGAGCCAGCCACGATCGACATTGATCTGGCTATCTTGCTG
ACAAAAGCAAGAGAACATAGCGTTGCCTTGGTAGGTCCAGCGGCGGAGGAACTCTTTGATCCGGTTCCTG
AACAGGATCTATTTGAGGCGCTAAATGAAACCTTAACGCTATGGAACTCGCCGCCCGACTGGGCTGGCGA
TGAGCGAAATGTAGTGCTTACGTTGTCCCGCATTTGGTACAGCGCAGTAACCGGCAAAATCGCGCCGAAG
GATGTCGCTGCCGACTGGGCAATGGAGCGCCTGCCGGCCCAGTATCAGCCCGTCATACTTGAAGCTAGAC
AGGCTTATCTTGGACAAGAAGAAGATCGCTTGGCCTCGCGCGCAGATCAGTTGGAAGAATTTGTCCACTA
CGTGAAAGGCGAGATCACCAAGGTAGTCGGCAAATAACCCTCGAGCCACCCATGACCAAAATCCCTTAAC
GTGAGTTACGCGTCGTTCCACTGAGCGTCAGACCCCGTAGAAAAGATCAAAGGATCTTCTTGAGATCCTT
TTTTTCTGCGCGTAATCTGCTGCTTGCAAACAAAAAAACCACCGCTACCAGCGGTGGTTTGTTTGCCGGA
TCAAGAGCTACCAACTCTTTTTCCGAAGGTAACTGGCTTCAGCAGAGCGCAGATACCAAATACTGTTCTT
CTAGTGTAGCCGTAGTTAGGCCACCACTTCAAGAACTCTGTAGCACCGCCTACATACCTCGCTCTGCTAA
TCCTGTTACCAGTGGCTGCTGCCAGTGGCGATAAGTCGTGTCTTACCGGGTTGGACTCAAGACGATAGTT
ACCGGATAAGGCGCAGCGGTCGGGCTGAACGGGGGGTTCGTGCACACAGCCCAGCTTGGAGCGAACGACC
TACACCGAACTGAGATACCTACAGCGTGAGCTATGAGAAAGCGCCACGCTTCCCGAAGGGAGAAAGGCGG
ACAGGTATCCGGTAAGCGGCAGGGTCGGAACAGGAGAGCGCACGAGGGAGCTTCCAGGGGGAAACGCCTG
GTATCTTTATAGTCCTGTCGGGTTTCGCCACCTCTGACTTGAGCGTCGATTTTTGTGATGCTCGTCAGGG
GGGCGGAGCCTATGGAAAAACGCCAGCAACGCGGCCTTTTTACGGTTCCTGGCCTTTTGCTGGCCTTTTG
CTCACATGTT
